Addgene plasmid #14295: pAG424GAL-ECFP-ccdB
Purpose: (Empty Backbone)
Depositing lab: Susan Lindquist. Depositing organization: Whitehead Institute for Biomedical Research. Publication: A suite of Gateway cloning vectors for high-throughput genetic analysis in Saccharomyces cerevisiae. Alberti S, Gitler AD, Lindquist S. Yeast. 2007 Oct . 24(10):913-9. 10.1002/yea.1502 PubMed 17583893.
Backbone
  Vector backbone: pRS424
  Vector type: Yeast Expression ; Gateway Destination
  Selectable markers: TRP1
Growth in bacteria
  Bacterial resistance: Chloramphenicol and Ampicillin, 25 & 100 μg/mL
  Growth temperature: 37°C
  Growth strain: ccdB Survival
  Growth instructions: DB3.1, ccdB Survival
  Copy number: Unknown
Gene/Insert
  Gene/Insert name: None
  Tag / fusion protein: ECFP (N terminal on backbone)
  Cloning method: Gateway Cloning
  Sequencing primers: 5′ EGFP-C
Terms and licenses: Academic/Nonprofit Terms; Industry Terms: Not Available to Industry
Depositor comments: Type of plasmid: 2-micron. This plasmid contains the Gateway technology from Invitrogen; Invitrogen requires purchasing of Gateway Clonase for carrying out the Gateway recombinational cloning reaction http://www.invitrogen.com Please note that the full plasmid sequence is provided as a reference only, and may not match the exact sequence of the plasmid.
How to cite: pAG424GAL-ECFP-ccdB was a gift from Susan Lindquist (Addgene plasmid # 14295 ; http://n2t.net/addgene:14295 ; RRID:Addgene_14295)
