[The description below was written by a language model from this plasmid's Addgene catalogue record and pLannotate feature annotations shown in this document.]
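Description:
pAG424GAL-ECFP-ccdB is an empty Gateway destination vector for galactose-inducible protein expression in Saccharomyces cerevisiae, built on the pRS424 backbone. It is a yeast–E. coli shuttle plasmid. In yeast, the 2μ origin supports episomal, multicopy maintenance, and the TRP1 marker with its own promoter allows selection in tryptophan auxotrophs. In bacteria it replicates from a ColE1/pUC-type origin and carries ampicillin resistance. An f1 origin and flanking T3 and T7 promoters are remnants of the pBluescript-derived pRS framework, as are the lac promoter/operator and lacZα fragments.

The expression unit consists of the Gal4-regulated GAL1 promoter, an ECFP coding sequence, the Gateway cassette, and the CYC1 transcription terminator. The cassette is bounded by attR1 and attR2 and contains a chloramphenicol resistance gene and the ccdB toxin gene. Because CcdB poisons gyrase in ordinary E. coli strains, the unrecombined vector has to be propagated in a ccdB-tolerant host, and the record lists combined chloramphenicol and ampicillin resistance. In an LR recombination with an attL-flanked entry clone, the CmR–ccdB segment is exchanged for the gene of interest, so standard strains counter-select any parental plasmid. Since ECFP lies upstream of attR1, the incoming open reading frame is expressed as an N-terminal cyan fluorescent fusion, provided the entry clone preserves the reading frame.

The vector belongs to a suite of yeast Gateway plasmids designed for high-throughput genetic analysis. It suits inducible, high-copy expression of ECFP-tagged proteins, for example for localisation or overexpression studies. The depositor notes that the full sequence is provided as a reference only and may not exactly match the physical plasmid.
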