Features (pLannotate 1.2.2; 28 found; start..end, strand, type, name):
     69..1411    +  rep_origin     2μ ori: yeast 2μ plasmid origin of replication
   1438..1542    +  promoter       AmpR promoter: bla
   1543..2403    +  CDS            AmpR: β-lactamase; bla; confers resistance to ampicillin, carbenicillin, and related antibiotics
   2574..3162    +  rep_origin     ori: high-copy-number ColE1/pMB1/pBR322/pUC origin of replication
   3345..3437    +  CDS            lacI (fragment): lac repressor; lacI; The lac repressor binds to the lac operator to inhibit transcription in E. coli. This inhibition can be relieved by adding lactose or isopropyl-β-D-thiogalactopyranoside (IPTG).
   3450..3471    +  protein_bind   CAP binding site: CAP binding activates transcription in the presence of cAMP. E. coli catabolite activator protein
   3486..3516    +  promoter       lac promoter: promoter for the E. coli lac operon
   3524..3540    +  protein_bind   lac operator: The lac repressor binds to the lac operator to inhibit transcription in E. coli. This inhibition can be relieved by adding lactose or isopropyl-β-D-thiogalactopyranoside (IPTG). lac repressor encoded by lacI
   3585..3603    +  promoter       T3 promoter: promoter for bacteriophage T3 RNA polymerase
   3627..4068    +  promoter       GAL1 promoter: S. cerevisiae GAL1; inducible promoter, regulated by Gal4
   4083..4106    +  misc_feature   MCS (fragment): pBluescript multiple cloning site
   4112..4828    +  CDS            ECFP: ECFP is a basic (constitutively fluorescent) cyan fluorescent protein published in 1996, derived from Aequorea victoria. It has low acid sensitivity.
   4853..4977    +  protein_bind   attR1: mutant version of attR; recombination site for the Gateway® LR reaction LR Clonase™
   5002..5032    +  promoter       lac UV5 promoter: E. coli lac promoter with an "up" mutation
   5056..5085    +  promoter       cat promoter (fragment): promoter of the E. coli cat gene encoding chloramphenicol acetyltransferase
   5086..5745    +  CDS            CmR: chloramphenicol acetyltransferase; cat; confers resistance to chloramphenicol
   5927..6085    +  CDS            ccdA (fragment): CCDA_ECO57 - Also known as H, letA. Experimental evidence at protein level: Swiss-Prot protein existence level 1. Antitoxin component of a type II toxin-antitoxin (TA) system which inhibits the post-segregational killing (PSK) of plasmid-free cells, also referred to as a plasmid addiction system. Binds to and blocks the activity of CcdB; will also remove bound CcdB protein from the CcdB-GyrA complex by forming a CcdA-CcdB complex, a process termed rejuvenation. Functions as a transcriptional corepressor for the ccdAB operon, repression also requires CcdB (By similarity). From Escherichia coli
   6090..6392    +  CDS            ccdB: CCDB_ECOLI - Also known as G, letB, letD. Experimental evidence at protein level: Swiss-Prot protein existence level 1. Toxic component of a type II toxin-antitoxin (TA) system, functioning in plasmid maintainence. Responsible for the post- segregational killing (PSK) of plasmid-free cells, also referred to as a plasmid addiction system. Half-life of over 2 hours. Cell killing by CcdB is accompanied by filamentation, defects in chromosome and plasmid segregation, defects in cell division, formation of anucleate cells, decreased DNA synthesis and plasmid loss. Interferes with the activity of DN
   6436..6560    -  protein_bind   attR2: mutant version of attR; recombination site for the Gateway® LR reaction LR Clonase™
   6567..6814    +  terminator     CYC1 terminator: S. cerevisiae CYC1; transcription terminator for CYC1
   6833..6851    -  promoter       T7 promoter: promoter for bacteriophage T7 RNA polymerase
   6859..7014    +  CDS            lacZα (fragment): LacZα fragment of β-galactosidase; lacZ fragment
   7022..7477    +  rep_origin     f1 ori (sequence partly withheld): f1 bacteriophage origin of replication; arrow indicates direction of (+) strand synthesis
   7478..7529    -  misc_feature   bom (fragment): basis of mobility region from pBR322
   7576..8250    -  CDS            TRP1: phosphoribosylanthranilate isomerase, required for tryptophan biosynthesis; S. cerevisiae TRP1; yeast auxotrophic marker
   8251..8531    -  promoter       TRP1 promoter: S. cerevisiae TRP1
   8532..8581    -  misc_feature   bom (fragment): basis of mobility region from pBR322
   8683..1       -  CDS            rop (fragment) (across the origin): Rop protein, which maintains plasmids at low copy number; rop
>Addgene plasmid #14295 | pAG424GAL-ECFP-ccdB | depositor full sequence | sequence record 7958 | Author sequence
GACGAAAGGGCCTCGTGATACGCCTATTTTTATAGGTTAATGTCATGATAATAATGGTTTCTTAATATGA
TCCAATATCAAAGGAAATGATAGCATTGAAGGATGAGACTAATCCAATTGAGGAGTGGCAGCATATAGAA
CAGCTAAAGGGTAGTGCTGAAGGAAGCATACGATACCCCGCATGGAATGGGATAATATCACAGGAGGTAC
TAGACTACCTTTCATCCTACATAAATAGACGCATATAAGTACGCATTTAAGCATAAACACGCACTATGCC
GTTCTTCTCATGTATATATATATACAGGCAACACGCAGATATAGGTGCGACGTGAACAGTGAGCTGTATG
TGCGCAGCTCGCGTTGCATTTTCGGAAGCGCTCGTTTTCGGAAACGCTTTGAAGTTCCTATTCCGAAGTT
CCTATTCTCTAGAAAGTATAGGAACTTCAGAGCGCTTTTGAAAACCAAAAGCGCTCTGAAGACGCACTTT
CAAAAAACCAAAAACGCACCGGACTGTAACGAGCTACTAAAATATTGCGAATACCGCTTCCACAAACATT
GCTCAAAAGTATCTCTTTGCTATATATCTCTGTGCTATATCCCTATATAACCTACCCATCCACCTTTCGC
TCCTTGAACTTGCATCTAAACTCGACCTCTACATTTTTTATGTTTATCTCTAGTATTACTCTTTAGACAA
AAAAATTGTAGTAAGAACTATTCATAGAGTGAATCGAAAACAATACGAAAATGTAAACATTTCCTATACG
TAGTATATAGAGACAAAATAGAAGAAACCGTTCATAATTTTCTGACCAATGAAGAATCATCAACGCTATC
ACTTTCTGTTCACAAAGTATGCGCAATCCACATCGGTATAGAATATAATCGGGGATGCCTTTATCTTGAA
AAAATGCACCCGCAGCTTCGCTAGTAATCAGTAAACGCGGGAAGTGGAGTCAGGCTTTTTTTATGGAAGA
GAAAATAGACACCAAAGTAGCCTTCTTCTAACCTTAACGGACCTACAGTGCAAAAAGTTATCAAGAGACT
GCATTATAGAGCGCACAAAGGAGAAAAAAAGTAATCTAAGATGCTTTGTTAGAAAAATAGCGCTCTCGGG
ATGCATTTTTGTAGAACAAAAAAGAAGTATAGATTCTTTGTTGGTAAAATAGCGCTCTCGCGTTGCATTT
CTGTTCTGTAAAAATGCAGCTCAGATTCTTTGTTTGAAAAATTAGCGCTCTCGCGTTGCATTTTTGTTTT
ACAAAAATGAAGCACAGATTCTTCGTTGGTAAAATAGCGCTTTCGCGTTGCATTTCTGTTCTGTAAAAAT
GCAGCTCAGATTCTTTGTTTGAAAAATTAGCGCTCTCGCGTTGCATTTTTGTTCTACAAAATGAAGCACA
GATGCTTCGTTCAGGTGGCACTTTTCGGGGAAATGTGCGCGGAACCCCTATTTGTTTATTTTTCTAAATA
CATTCAAATATGTATCCGCTCATGAGACAATAACCCTGATAAATGCTTCAATAATATTGAAAAAGGAAGA
GTATGAGTATTCAACATTTCCGTGTCGCCCTTATTCCCTTTTTTGCGGCATTTTGCCTTCCTGTTTTTGC
TCACCCAGAAACGCTGGTGAAAGTAAAAGATGCTGAAGATCAGTTGGGTGCACGAGTGGGTTACATCGAA
CTGGATCTCAACAGCGGTAAGATCCTTGAGAGTTTTCGCCCCGAAGAACGTTTTCCAATGATGAGCACTT
TTAAAGTTCTGCTATGTGGCGCGGTATTATCCCGTATTGACGCCGGGCAAGAGCAACTCGGTCGCCGCAT
ACACTATTCTCAGAATGACTTGGTTGAGTACTCACCAGTCACAGAAAAGCATCTTACGGATGGCATGACA
GTAAGAGAATTATGCAGTGCTGCCATAACCATGAGTGATAACACTGCGGCCAACTTACTTCTGACAACGA
TCGGAGGACCGAAGGAGCTAACCGCTTTTTTGCACAACATGGGGGATCATGTAACTCGCCTTGATCGTTG
GGAACCGGAGCTGAATGAAGCCATACCAAACGACGAGCGTGACACCACGATGCCTGTAGCAATGGCAACA
ACGTTGCGCAAACTATTAACTGGCGAACTACTTACTCTAGCTTCCCGGCAACAATTAATAGACTGGATGG
AGGCGGATAAAGTTGCAGGACCACTTCTGCGCTCGGCCCTTCCGGCTGGCTGGTTTATTGCTGATAAATC
TGGAGCCGGTGAGCGTGGGTCTCGCGGTATCATTGCAGCACTGGGGCCAGATGGTAAGCCCTCCCGTATC
GTAGTTATCTACACGACGGGGAGTCAGGCAACTATGGATGAACGAAATAGACAGATCGCTGAGATAGGTG
CCTCACTGATTAAGCATTGGTAACTGTCAGACCAAGTTTACTCATATATACTTTAGATTGATTTAAAACT
TCATTTTTAATTTAAAAGGATCTAGGTGAAGATCCTTTTTGATAATCTCATGACCAAAATCCCTTAACGT
GAGTTTTCGTTCCACTGAGCGTCAGACCCCGTAGAAAAGATCAAAGGATCTTCTTGAGATCCTTTTTTTC
TGCGCGTAATCTGCTGCTTGCAAACAAAAAAACCACCGCTACCAGCGGTGGTTTGTTTGCCGGATCAAGA
GCTACCAACTCTTTTTCCGAAGGTAACTGGCTTCAGCAGAGCGCAGATACCAAATACTGTCCTTCTAGTG
TAGCCGTAGTTAGGCCACCACTTCAAGAACTCTGTAGCACCGCCTACATACCTCGCTCTGCTAATCCTGT
TACCAGTGGCTGCTGCCAGTGGCGATAAGTCGTGTCTTACCGGGTTGGACTCAAGACGATAGTTACCGGA
TAAGGCGCAGCGGTCGGGCTGAACGGGGGGTTCGTGCACACAGCCCAGCTTGGAGCGAACGACCTACACC
GAACTGAGATACCTACAGCGTGAGCTATGAGAAAGCGCCACGCTTCCCGAAGGGAGAAAGGCGGACAGGT
ATCCGGTAAGCGGCAGGGTCGGAACAGGAGAGCGCACGAGGGAGCTTCCAGGGGGAAACGCCTGGTATCT
TTATAGTCCTGTCGGGTTTCGCCACCTCTGACTTGAGCGTCGATTTTTGTGATGCTCGTCAGGGGGGCGG
AGCCTATGGAAAAACGCCAGCAACGCGGCCTTTTTACGGTTCCTGGCCTTTTGCTGGCCTTTTGCTCACA
TGTTCTTTCCTGCGTTATCCCCTGATTCTGTGGATAACCGTATTACCGCCTTTGAGTGAGCTGATACCGC
TCGCCGCAGCCGAACGACCGAGCGCAGCGAGTCAGTGAGCGAGGAAGCGGAAGAGCGCCCAATACGCAAA
CCGCCTCTCCCCGCGCGTTGGCCGATTCATTAATGCAGCTGGCACGACAGGTTTCCCGACTGGAAAGCGG
GCAGTGAGCGCAACGCAATTAATGTGAGTTACCTCACTCATTAGGCACCCCAGGCTTTACACTTTATGCT
TCCGGCTCCTATGTTGTGTGGAATTGTGAGCGGATAACAATTTCACACAGGAAACAGCTATGACCATGAT
TACGCCAAGCGCGCAATTAACCCTCACTAAAGGGAACAAAAGCTGGAGCTCTAGTACGGATTAGAAGCCG
CCGAGCGGGCGACAGCCCTCCGACGGAAGACTCTCCTCCGTGCGTCCTCGTCTTCACCGGTCGCGTTCCT
GAAACGCAGATGTGCCTCGCGCCGCACTGCTCCGAACAATAAAGATTCTACAATACTAGCTTTTATGGTT
ATGAAGAGGAAAAATTGGCAGTAACCTGGCCCCACAAACCTTCAAATTAACGAATCAAATTAACAACCAT
AGGATGATAATGCGATTAGTTTTTTAGCCTTATTTCTGGGGTAATTAATCAGCGAAGCGATGATTTTTGA
TCTATTAACAGATATATAAATGGAAAAGCTGCATAACCACTTTAACTAATACTTTCAACATTTTCAGTTT
GTATTACTTCTTATTCAAATGTCATAAAAGTATCAACAAAAAATTGTTAATATACCTCTATACTTTAACG
TCAAGGAGAAAAAACCCCGGATTCTAGAACTAGTGGATCCCCCGGGACAAAATGGTGAGCAAGGGCGAGG
AGCTGTTCACCGGGGTGGTGCCCATCCTGGTCGAGCTGGACGGCGACGTAAACGGCCACAAGTTCAGCGT
GTCCGGCGAGGGCGAGGGCGATGCCACCTACGGCAAGCTGACCCTGAAGTTCATCTGCACCACCGGCAAG
CTGCCCGTGCCCTGGCCCACCCTCGTGACCACCCTGACCTGGGGCGTGCAGTGCTTCAGCCGCTACCCCG
ACCACATGAAGCAGCACGACTTCTTCAAGTCCGCCATGCCCGAAGGCTACGTCCAGGAGCGCACCATCTT
CTTCAAGGACGACGGCAACTACAAGACCCGCGCCGAGGTGAAGTTCGAGGGCGACACCCTGGTGAACCGC
ATCGAGCTGAAGGGCATCGACTTCAAGGAGGACGGCAACATCCTGGGGCACAAGCTGGAGTACAACTACA
TCAGCCACAACGTCTATATCACCGCCGACAAGCAGAAGAACGGCATCAAGGCCAACTTCAAGATCCGCCA
CAACATCGAGGACGGCAGCGTGCAGCTCGCCGACCACTACCAGCAGAACACCCCCATCGGCGACGGCCCC
GTGCTGCTGCCCGACAACCACTACCTGAGCACCCAGTCCGCCCTGAGCAAAGACCCCAACGAGAAGCGCG
ATCACATGGTCCTGCTGGAGTTCGTGACCGCCGCCGGGATCACTCTCGGCATGGACGAGCTGTACAAGGG
TGGACCAGGTGGTGGACATCAAACAAGTTTGTACAAAAAAGCTGAACGAGAAACGTAAAATGATATAAAT
ATCAATATATTAAATTAGATTTTGCATAAAAAACAGACTACATAATACTGTAAAACACAACATATCCAGT
CACTATGGCGGCCGCATTAGGCACCCCAGGCTTTACACTTTATGCTTCCGGCTCGTATAATGTGTGGATT
TTGAGTTAGGATCCGTCGAGATTTTCAGGAGCTAAGGAAGCTAAAATGGAGAAAAAAATCACTGGATATA
CCACCGTTGATATATCCCAATGGCATCGTAAAGAACATTTTGAGGCATTTCAGTCAGTTGCTCAATGTAC
CTATAACCAGACCGTTCAGCTGGATATTACGGCCTTTTTAAAGACCGTAAAGAAAAATAAGCACAAGTTT
TATCCGGCCTTTATTCACATTCTTGCCCGCCTGATGAATGCTCATCCGGAATTCCGTATGGCAATGAAAG
ACGGTGAGCTGGTGATATGGGATAGTGTTCACCCTTGTTACACCGTTTTCCATGAGCAAACTGAAACGTT
TTCATCGCTCTGGAGTGAATACCACGACGATTTCCGGCAGTTTCTACACATATATTCGCAAGATGTGGCG
TGTTACGGTGAAAACCTGGCCTATTTCCCTAAAGGGTTTATTGAGAATATGTTTTTCGTCTCAGCCAATC
CCTGGGTGAGTTTCACCAGTTTTGATTTAAACGTGGCCAATATGGACAACTTCTTCGCCCCCGTTTTCAC
CATGGGCAAATATTATACGCAAGGCGACAAGGTGCTGATGCCGCTGGCGATTCAGGTTCATCATGCCGTC
TGTGATGGCTTCCATGTCGGCAGAATGCTTAATGAATTACAACAGTACTGCGATGAGTGGCAGGGCGGGG
CGTAAACGCCGCGTGGATCCGGCTTACTAAAAGCCAGATAACAGTATGCGTATTTGCGCGCTGATTTTTG
CGGTATAAGAATATATACTGATATGTATACCCGAAGTATGTCAAAAAGAGGTATGCTATGAAGCAGCGTA
TTACAGTGACAGTTGACAGCGACAGCTATCAGTTGCTCAAGGCATATATGATGTCAATATCTCCGGTCTG
GTAAGCACAACCATGCAGAATGAAGCCCGTCGTCTGCGTGCCGAACGCTGGAAAGCGGAAAATCAGGAAG
GGATGGCTGAGGTCGCCCGGTTTATTGAAATGAACGGCTCTTTTGCTGACGAGAACAGGGGCTGGTGAAA
TGCAGTTTAAGGTTTACACCTATAAAAGAGAGAGCCGTTATCGTCTGTTTGTGGATGTACAGAGTGATAT
TATTGACACGCCCGGGCGACGGATGGTGATCCCCCTGGCCAGTGCACGTCTGCTGTCAGATAAAGTCTCC
CGTGAACTTTACCCGGTGGTGCATATCGGGGATGAAAGCTGGCGCATGATGACCACCGATATGGCCAGTG
TGCCGGTCTCCGTTATCGGGGAAGAAGTGGCTGATCTCAGCCACCGCGAAAATGACATCAAAAACGCCAT
TAACCTGATGTTCTGGGGAATATAAATGTCAGGCTCCCTTATACACAGCCAGTCTGCAGGTCGACCATAG
TGACTGGATATGTTGTGTTTTACAGTATTATGTAGTCTGTTTTTTATGCAAAATCTAATTTAATATATTG
ATATTTATATCATTTTACGTTTCTCGTTCAGCTTTCTTGTACAAAGTGGTTCGATGTCATGTAATTAGTT
ATGTCACGCTTACATTCACGCCCTCCCCCCACATCCGCTCTAACCGAAAAGGAAGGAGTTAGACAACCTG
AAGTCTAGGTCCCTATTTATTTTTTTATAGTTATGTTAGTATTAAGAACGTTATTTATATTTCAAATTTT
TCTTTTTTTTCTGTACAGACGCGTGTACGCATGTAACATTATACTGAAAACCTTGCTTGAGAAGGTTTTG
GGACGCTCGAAGGCTTTAATTTGCGGCCGGTACCCAATTCGCCCTATAGTGAGTCGTATTACGCGCGCTC
ACTGGCCGTCGTTTTACAACGTCGTGACTGGGAAAACCCTGGCGTTACCCAACTTAATCGCCTTGCAGCA
CATCCCCCTTTCGCCAGCTGGCGTAATAGCGAAGAGGCCCGCACCGATCGCCCTTCCCAACAGTTGCGCA
GCCTGAATGGCGAATGGCGCG
[124 nt withheld, positions 7022-7145]
C
[91 nt withheld, positions 7147-7237]
A
[49 nt withheld, positions 7239-7287]
CCTTTGACGTTGGAGTCCACGTTCTTT
[37 nt withheld, positions 7315-7351]
ACCCTATCTCGGTCTATTCTTTTGATTTATAAGGGATTTTGCCGATTTCGGCCTATTGGTTAAAAAATGA
GCTGATTTAACAAAAATTTAACGCGAATTTTAACAAAATATTAACGTTTACAATTTCCTGATGCGGTATT
TTCTCCTTACGCATCTGTGCGGTATTTCACACCGCATAGGCAAGTGCACAAACAATACTTAAATAAATAC
TACTCAGTAATAACCTATTTCTTAGCATTTTTGACGAAATTTGCTATTTTGTTAGAGTCTTTTACACCAT
TTGTCTCCACACCTCCGCTTACATCAACACCAATAACGCCATTTAATCTAAGCGCATCACCAACATTTTC
TGGCGTCAGTCCACCAGCTAACATAAAATGTAAGCTTTCGGGGCTCTCTTGCCTTCCAACCCAGTCAGAA
ATCGAGTTCCAATCCAAAAGTTCACCTGTCCCACCTGCTTCTGAATCAAACAAGGGAATAAACGAATGAG
GTTTCTGTGAAGCTGCACTGAGTAGTATGTTGCAGTCTTTTGGAAATACGAGTCTTTTAATAACTGGCAA
ACCGAGGAACTCTTGGTATTCTTGCCACGACTCATCTCCATGCAGTTGGACGATATCAATGCCGTAATCA
TTGACCAGAGCCAAAACATCCTCCTTAGGTTGATTACGAAACACGCCAACCAAGTATTTCGGAGTGCCTG
AACTATTTTTATATGCTTTTACAAGACTTGAAATTTTCCTTGCAATAACCGGGTCAATTGTTCTCTTTCT
ATTGGGCACACATATAATACCCAGCAAGTCAGCATCGGAATCTAGAGCACATTCTGCGGCCTCTGTGCTC
TGCAAGCCGCAAACTTTCACCAATGGACCAGAACTACCTGTGAAATTAATAACAGACATACTCCAAGCTG
CCTTTGTGTGCTTAATCACGTATACTCACGTGCTCAATAGTCACCAATGCCCTCCCTCTTGGCCCTCTCC
TTTTCTTTTTTCGACCGAATTAATTCTTAATCGGCAAAAAAAGAAAAGCTCCGGATCAAGATTGTACGTA
AGGTGACAAGCTATTTTTCAATAAAGAATATCTTCCACTACTGCCATCTGGCGTCATAACTGCAAAGTAC
ACATATATTACGATGCTGTCTATTAAATGCTTCCTATATTATATATATAGTAATGTCGTTTATGGTGCAC
TCTCAGTACAATCTGCTCTGATGCCGCATAGTTAAGCCAGCCCCGACACCCGCCAACACCCGCTGACGCG
CCCTGACGGGCTTGTCTGCTCCCGGCATCCGCTTACAGACAAGCTGTGACCGTCTCCGGGAGCTGCATGT
GTCAGAGGTTTTCACCGTCATCACCGAAACGCGCGA
