>Addgene plasmid #14295 | pAG424GAL-ECFP-ccdB | addgene partial sequence | sequence record 20822 | 14295 with pRS_marker
TACTATATATATAATATAGGAAGCATTTAATAGAACAGCATCGTAATATATGTGTACTTTGCAGTTATGA
CGCCAGATGGCAGTAGTGGAAGATATTCTTTATTGAAAAATAGCTTGTCACCTTACGTACAATCTTGATC
CGGAGCTTTTCTTTTTTTGCCGATTAAGAATTAATTCGGTCGAAAAAAGAAAAGGAGAGGGCCAAGAGGG
AGGGCATTGGTGACTATTGAGCACGTGAGTATACGTGATTAAGCACACAAAGGCAGCTTGGAGTATGTCT
GTTATTAATTTCACAGGTAGTTCTGGTCCATTGGTGAAAGTTTGCGGCTTGCAGAGCACAGAGGCCGCAG
AATGTGCTCTAGATTCCGATGCTGACTTGCTGGGTATTATATGTGTGCCCAATAGAAAGAGAACAATTGA
CCCGGTTATTGCAAGGAAAATTTCAAGTCTTGTAAAAGCATATAAAAATAGTTCAGGCACTCCGAAATAC
TTGGTTGGCGTGTTTCGTAATCAACCTAAGGAGGATGTTTTGGCTCTGGTCAATGATTACGGCATTGATA
TCGTCCAACTGCATGGAGATGAGTCGTGGCAAGAATACCAAGAGTTCCTCGGTTTGCCAGTTATTAAAAG
ACTCGTATTTCCAAAAGACTGCAACATACTACTCAGTGCAGCTTCACAGAAACCTCATTCGTTTATTCCC
TTGTTTGATTCAGAAGCAGGTGGGACAGGTGAACTTTTGGATTGGAACTCGA
