>Addgene plasmid #14295 | pAG424GAL-ECFP-ccdB | addgene partial sequence | sequence record 20823 | 14295 with EXFP-R
TAGCCTTCGGGCATGGCGGACTTGAAGAAGTCGTGCTGCTTCATGTGGTCGGGGTAGCGGCTGAAGCACT
GCACGCCCCAGGTCAGGGTGGTCACGAGGGTGGGCCAGGGCACGGGCAGCTTGCCGGTGGTGCAGATGAA
CTTCAGGGTCAGCTTGCCGTAGGTGGCATCGCCCTCGCCCTCGCCGGACACGCTGAACTTGTGGCCGTTT
ACGTCGCCGTCCAGCTCGACCAGGATGGGCACCACCCCGGTGAACAGCTCCTCGCCCTTGCTCACCATTT
TGTCCCGGGGGATCCACTAGTTCTAGAATCCGGGGTTTTTTCTCCTTGACGTTAAAGTATAGAGGTATAT
TAACAATTTTTTGTTGATACTTTTATTACATTTGAATAAGAAGTAATACAAACCGAAAATGTTGAAAGTA
TTAGTTAAAGTGGTTATGCAGTTTTTGCATTTATATATCTGTTAATAGATCAAAAATCATCGCTTCGCTG
ATTAATTACCCCAGAAATAAGGCTAAAAAACTAATCGCATTATCATCCTATGGT
